Addgene plasmid #112107: pEGFP-N1 Dynamin1 D406A M407A
Purpose: Mammalian expression plasmid of GFP-tagged Dynamin protein.
Depositing lab: Justin Taraska. Depositing organization: National Heart, Lung, and Blood Institute (NHLBI). Publication: Cryo-EM of the dynamin polymer assembled on lipid membrane. Kong L, Sochacki KA, Wang H, Fang S, Canagarajah B, Kehr AD, Rice WJ, Strub MP, Taraska JW, Hinshaw JE. Nature. 2018 Aug;560(7717):258-262. doi: 10.1038/s41586-018-0378-6. Epub 2018 Aug 1. PubMed 30069048.
Backbone
  Vector backbone: pEGFP-N1
  Backbone manufacturer: Clontech
  Vector type: Mammalian Expression
Growth in bacteria
  Bacterial resistance: Kanamycin, 50 μg/mL
  Growth temperature: 37°C
  Growth strain: DH5alpha
  Copy number: High Copy
Gene/Insert
  Gene/Insert name: Dynamin1
  Species: H. sapiens (human)
  Mutation: D406A M407A
  Entrez Gene: DNM1 (a.k.a. DEE31, DNM, EIEE31)
  Promoter: CMV
  Tag / fusion protein: EGFP (C terminal on backbone)
  Cloning method: Unknown
  Sequencing primers: 5′ CMV-F; 3′ SV40-pArev
Terms and licenses: Academic/Nonprofit Terms; Industry Terms: Not Available to Industry
How to cite: pEGFP-N1 Dynamin1 D406A M407A was a gift from Justin Taraska (Addgene plasmid # 112107 ; http://n2t.net/addgene:112107 ; RRID:Addgene_112107)
