[The description below was written by a language model from this plasmid's Addgene catalogue record and pLannotate feature annotations shown in this document.]
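Description:
pEGFP-N1 Dynamin1 D406A M407A is a 7.3 kb mammalian expression plasmid built on the Clontech pEGFP-N1 backbone, designed to produce human dynamin 1 (DNM1) fused at its C terminus to EGFP. The dynamin coding sequence sits between remnants of the multiple cloning site, directly downstream of the human cytomegalovirus immediate-early enhancer and promoter. It is followed by the mammalian codon-optimized EGFP open reading frame and an SV40 polyadenylation signal, so a single transcript encodes the Dynamin1-EGFP fusion. The insert carries two alanine substitutions, D406A and M407A; the record does not state their functional consequence, and the cloning method is listed as unknown.

The plasmid is propagated in E. coli at high copy number through a ColE1/pUC-type origin and selected with kanamycin. The resistance cassette is the dual-purpose arrangement typical of this backbone: the Tn5 aminoglycoside phosphotransferase (NeoR/KanR) is preceded by both a bacterial bla promoter and the SV40 enhancer/early promoter and terminated by the HSV TK polyadenylation signal. It therefore confers kanamycin resistance in bacteria and can support G418 selection in transfected mammalian cells. An f1 phage origin is also present, allowing single-stranded DNA production. The short annotations for large T antigen, ble and bGH poly(A) are fragmentary matches within backbone sequence rather than functional elements.

The construct is intended for transfection-based expression of a fluorescently tagged dynamin mutant. It allows the protein's localization and behaviour to be followed by fluorescence microscopy, and it was deposited in connection with a structural study of the dynamin polymer assembled on lipid membranes.
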