Features (pLannotate 1.2.2; 16 found; start..end, strand, type, name):
     61..364     +  enhancer       CMV enhancer: human cytomegalovirus immediate early enhancer
    365..568     +  promoter       CMV promoter: human cytomegalovirus (CMV) immediate early promoter
    591..613     +  misc_feature   MCS (fragment): multiple cloning site
    619..3207    +  CDS            DNM1: DYN1_HUMAN - Also known as DNM. Experimental evidence at protein level: Swiss-Prot protein existence level 1. Microtubule-associated force-producing protein involved in producing microtubule bundles and able to bind and hydrolyze GTP. Most probably involved in vesicular trafficking processes. Involved in receptor-mediated endocytosis. From Homo sapiens (Human).
   3207..3251    +  misc_feature   MCS (fragment): multiple cloning site
   3265..3984    +  CDS            EGFP: the original enhanced GFP (Yang et al., 1996) mammalian codon-optimized
   4001..4084    +  CDS            large T antigen (fragment): large T antigen from SV40 (simian virus 40)
   4107..4228    +  polyA_signal   SV40 poly(A) signal: SV40 polyadenylation signal
   4262..4690    -  rep_origin     f1 ori (sequence partly withheld): f1 bacteriophage origin of replication; arrow indicates direction of (+) strand synthesis
   4717..4821    +  promoter       AmpR promoter: bla
   4823..5180    +  promoter       SV40 promoter: SV40 enhancer and early promoter
   5215..6009    +  CDS            NeoR/KanR: aminoglycoside phosphotransferase from Tn5; aph(3')-II (or nptII); confers resistance to neomycin, kanamycin, and G418 (Geneticin®)
   6030..6182    +  CDS            ble (fragment): BLE_KLEPN - Experimental evidence at protein level: Swiss-Prot protein existence level 1. Binding protein with a strong affinity to the bleomycin family of antibiotics. Binds to CL990; an antimitotic-antibiotic compound. From Klebsiella pneumoniae.
   6241..6288    +  polyA_signal   HSV TK poly(A) signal: herpes simplex virus thymidine kinase polyadenylation signal (Cole and Stacy, 1985)
   6379..6395    -  polyA_signal   bGH poly(A) signal (fragment): bovine growth hormone polyadenylation signal
   6617..7205    +  rep_origin     ori: high-copy-number ColE1/pMB1/pBR322/pUC origin of replication
>Addgene plasmid #112107 | pEGFP-N1 Dynamin1 D406A M407A | depositor full sequence | sequence record 211035 | Full Sequence
TAGTTATTAATAGTAATCAATTACGGGGTCATTAGTTCATAGCCCATATATGGAGTTCCGCGTTACATAA
CTTACGGTAAATGGCCCGCCTGGCTGACCGCCCAACGACCCCCGCCCATTGACGTCAATAATGACGTATG
TTCCCATAGTAACGCCAATAGGGACTTTCCATTGACGTCAATGGGTGGAGTATTTACGGTAAACTGCCCA
CTTGGCAGTACATCAAGTGTATCATATGCCAAGTACGCCCCCTATTGACGTCAATGACGGTAAATGGCCC
GCCTGGCATTATGCCCAGTACATGACCTTATGGGACTTTCCTACTTGGCAGTACATCTACGTATTAGTCA
TCGCTATTACCATGGTGATGCGGTTTTGGCAGTACATCAATGGGCGTGGATAGCGGTTTGACTCACGGGG
ATTTCCAAGTCTCCACCCCATTGACGTCAATGGGAGTTTGTTTTGGCACCAAAATCAACGGGACTTTCCA
AAATGTCGTAACAACTCCGCCCCATTGACGCAAATGGGCGGTAGGCGTGTACGGTGGGAGGTCTATATAA
GCAGAGCTGGTTTAGTGAACCGTCAGATCCGCTAGCGCTACCGGACTCAGATCCTGCCATGGGCAACCGC
GGCATGGAAGATCTCATCCCGCTGGTCAACCGGCTGCAAGACGCCTTCTCTGCCATCGGCCAGAACGCGG
ACCTCGACCTGCCGCAGATCGCTGTGGTGGGCGGCCAGAGCGCCGGCAAGAGCTCGGTGCTCGAGAATTT
CGTAGGCAGGGACTTCTTGCCTCGAGGATCTGGCATTGTTACCCGACGTCCCCTGGTCTTGCAGCTGGTC
AATGCAACCACAGAATATGCCGAGTTCCTGCACTGCAAGGGAAAGAAATTCACCGACTTCGAGGAGGTGC
GCCTTGAGATCGAGGCCGAGACCGACAGGGTCACCGGCACCAACAAGGGCATCTCGCCGGTGCCTATCAA
CCTCCGCGTCTACTCGCCGCACGTGCTGAACCTGACCCTGGTGGACCTGCCCGGAATGACCAAGGTCCCG
GTGGGGGACCAACCTCCCGACATCGAGTTCCAGATCCGAGACATGCTTATGCAGTTTGTCACCAAGGAGA
ACTGCCTCATCCTGGCCGTGTCCCCCGCCAACTCTGACCTGGCCAATTCTGACGCCCTCAAGGTCGCCAA
GGAGGTGGACCCCCAGGGCCAGCGCACCATCGGGGTCATCACCAAGCTGGACCTGATGGACGAGGGCACA
GATGCCCGTGATGTGCTGGAGAACAAGCTGCTCCCCCTGCGCAGAGGCTACATTGGAGTGGTGAACCGGA
GCCAGAAGGACATTGATGGCAAGAAGGACATTACCGCCGCCTTGGCTGCTGAACGAAAGTTCTTCCTCTC
CCATCCATCTTATCGCCACTTGGCTGACCGTATGGGCACGCCCTACCTGCAGAAGGTCCTCAATCAGCAA
CTGACGAACCACATCCGGGACACACTGCCGGGGCTGCGGAACAAGCTGCAGAGCCAGCTACTGTCCATTG
AGAAGGAGGTGGAGGAATACAAGAACTTCCGCCCTGATGACCCAGCTCGCAAGACCAAGGCCCTGCTGCA
GATGGTCCAGCAGTTTGCCGTAGACTTTGAGAAGCGCATTGAGGGCTCAGGAGATCAGATCGACACCTAC
GAACTGTCAGGGGGAGCCCGCATTAACCGAATCTTCCACGAGCGCTTCCCTTTCGAGCTGGTCAAGATGG
AGTTTGATGAGAAGGAACTCCGAAGGGAGATCAGCTATGCTATCAAGAATATCCATGGCATTAGAACGGG
GCTGTTTACCCCAGCCGCCGCCTTTGAGACCATTGTGAAAAAGCAGGTGAAGAAGATCCGAGAACCGTGT
CTCAAGTGTGTGGACATGGTTATCTCGGAGCTAATCAGCACCGTTAGACAGTGCACCAAGAAGCTCCAGC
AGTACCCGCGGCTACGGGAGGAGATGGAGCGCATCGTGACCACCCACATCCGGGAGCGCGAGGGCCGCAC
TAAGGAGCAGGTCATGCTTCTCATCGATATCGAGCTGGCTTACATGAACACCAACCATGAGGACTTCATA
GGCTTTGCCAATGCTCAGCAGAGGAGCAACCAGATGAACAAGAAGAAGACTTCAGGGAACCAGGATGAGA
TTCTGGTCATCCGCAAGGGCTGGCTGACTATCAATAATATTGGCATCATGAAAGGGGGCTCCAAGGAGTA
CTGGTTTGTGCTGACTGCTGAGAATCTGTCCTGGTACAAGGATGATGAGGAGAAAGAGAAGAAATACATG
CTGTCTGTGGACAACCTCAAGCTGCGGGACGTGGAGAAGGGCTTTATGTCGAGCAAGCATATCTTTGCCC
TCTTTAACACGGAGCAGAGGAATGTCTACAAGGATTATCGGCAGCTGGAGCTAGCCTGTGAGACACAGGA
GGAGGTGGACAGCTGGAAGGCCTCCTTCCTGAGGGCTGGCGTGTACCCTGAGCGTGTTGGGGACAAAGAG
AAAGCCAGCGAGACCGAGGAGAATGGCTCCGACAGCTTCATGCATTCCATGGACCCACAGCTGGAACGGC
AAGTGGAGACCATCCGGAATCTTGTGGACTCATACATGGCCATTGTCAACAAGACCGTGAGGGACCTCAT
GCCCAAGACCATCATGCACCTCATGATTAACAATACCAAGGAGTTCATCTTCTCGGAGCTGCTGGCCAAC
CTGTACTCGTGTGGGGACCAGAACACGCTGATGGAGGAGTCGGCGGAGCAGGCACAGCGGCGCGACGAGA
TGCTGCGCATGTACCACGCACTGAAGGAGGCGCTCAGCATCATCGGCAACATCAACACGACCACCGTCAG
CACGCCCATGCCCCCGCCCGTGGACGACTCCTGGCTGCAGGTGCAGAGCGTACCGGCCGGACGCAGGTCG
CCCACGTCCAGCCCCACGCCGCAGCGCCGAGCCCCCGCCGTGCCCCCAGCCCGGCCCGGGTCGCGGGGCC
CTGCTCCTGGGCCTCCGCCTGCTGGGTCCGCCCTGGGGGGGGCGCCCCCCGTGCCCTCCAGGCCGGGGGC
TTCCCCTGACCCTTTCGGCCCTCCCCCTCAGGTGCCCTCGCGCCCCAACCGCGCCCCGCCCGGGGTCCCC
AGCCGATCGGGTCAGGCAAGTCCATCCCGTCCTGAGAGCCCCAGGCCCCCCTTCGACAAGCTTCGAATTC
TGCAGTCGACGGTACCGCGGGCCCGGGATCCACCGGTCGCCACCATGGTGAGCAAGGGCGAGGAGCTGTT
CACCGGGGTGGTGCCCATCCTGGTCGAGCTGGACGGCGACGTAAACGGCCACAAGTTCAGCGTGTCCGGC
GAGGGCGAGGGCGATGCCACCTACGGCAAGCTGACCCTGAAGTTCATCTGCACCACCGGCAAGCTGCCCG
TGCCCTGGCCCACCCTCGTGACCACCCTGACCTACGGCGTGCAGTGCTTCAGCCGCTACCCCGACCACAT
GAAGCAGCACGACTTCTTCAAGTCCGCCATGCCCGAAGGCTACGTCCAGGAGCGCACCATCTTCTTCAAG
GACGACGGCAACTACAAGACCCGCGCCGAGGTGAAGTTCGAGGGCGACACCCTGGTGAACCGCATCGAGC
TGAAGGGCATCGACTTCAAGGAGGACGGCAACATCCTGGGGCACAAGCTGGAGTACAACTACAACAGCCA
CAACGTCTATATCATGGCCGACAAGCAGAAGAACGGCATCAAGGTGAACTTCAAGATCCGCCACAACATC
GAGGACGGCAGCGTGCAGCTCGCCGACCACTACCAGCAGAACACCCCCATCGGCGACGGCCCCGTGCTGC
TGCCCGACAACCACTACCTGAGCACCCAGTCCGCCCTGAGCAAAGACCCCAACGAGAAGCGCGATCACAT
GGTCCTGCTGGAGTTCGTGACCGCCGCCGGGATCACTCTCGGCATGGACGAGCTGTACAAGTAAAGCGGC
CGCGACTCTAGATCATAATCAGCCATACCACATTTGTAGAGGTTTTACTTGCTTTAAAAAACCTCCCACA
CCTCCCCCTGAACCTGAAACATAAAATGAATGCAATTGTTGTTGTTAACTTGTTTATTGCAGCTTATAAT
GGTTACAAATAAAGCAATAGCATCACAAATTTCACAAATAAAGCATTTTTTTCACTGCATTCTAGTTGTG
GTTTGTCCAAACTCATCAATGTATCTTAAGGCGTAAATTGTAAGCGTTAATATTTTGTTAAAATTCGCGT
TAAATTTTTGTTAAATCAGCTCATTTTTTAACCAATAGGCCGAAATCGGCAAAATCCCTTATAAATCAAA
AGAATAGACCGAGATAGGGT
[37 nt withheld, positions 4361-4397]
AAAGAACGTGGACTCCAACGTCAAAGG
[49 nt withheld, positions 4425-4473]
T
[91 nt withheld, positions 4475-4565]
G
[124 nt withheld, positions 4567-4690]
CAGGTGGCACTTTTCGGGGAAATGTGCGCGGAACCCCTATTTGTTTATTTTTCTAAATACATTCAAATAT
GTATCCGCTCATGAGACAATAACCCTGATAAATGCTTCAATAATATTGAAAAAGGAAGAGTCCTGAGGCG
GAAAGAACCAGCTGTGGAATGTGTGTCAGTTAGGGTGTGGAAAGTCCCCAGGCTCCCCAGCAGGCAGAAG
TATGCAAAGCATGCATCTCAATTAGTCAGCAACCAGGTGTGGAAAGTCCCCAGGCTCCCCAGCAGGCAGA
AGTATGCAAAGCATGCATCTCAATTAGTCAGCAACCATAGTCCCGCCCCTAACTCCGCCCATCCCGCCCC
TAACTCCGCCCAGTTCCGCCCATTCTCCGCCCCATGGCTGACTAATTTTTTTTATTTATGCAGAGGCCGA
GGCCGCCTCGGCCTCTGAGCTATTCCAGAAGTAGTGAGGAGGCTTTTTTGGAGGCCTAGGCTTTTGCAAA
GATCGATCAAGAGACAGGATGAGGATCGTTTCGCATGATTGAACAAGATGGATTGCACGCAGGTTCTCCG
GCCGCTTGGGTGGAGAGGCTATTCGGCTATGACTGGGCACAACAGACAATCGGCTGCTCTGATGCCGCCG
TGTTCCGGCTGTCAGCGCAGGGGCGCCCGGTTCTTTTTGTCAAGACCGACCTGTCCGGTGCCCTGAATGA
ACTGCAAGACGAGGCAGCGCGGCTATCGTGGCTGGCCACGACGGGCGTTCCTTGCGCAGCTGTGCTCGAC
GTTGTCACTGAAGCGGGAAGGGACTGGCTGCTATTGGGCGAAGTGCCGGGGCAGGATCTCCTGTCATCTC
ACCTTGCTCCTGCCGAGAAAGTATCCATCATGGCTGATGCAATGCGGCGGCTGCATACGCTTGATCCGGC
TACCTGCCCATTCGACCACCAAGCGAAACATCGCATCGAGCGAGCACGTACTCGGATGGAAGCCGGTCTT
GTCGATCAGGATGATCTGGACGAAGAGCATCAGGGGCTCGCGCCAGCCGAACTGTTCGCCAGGCTCAAGG
CGAGCATGCCCGACGGCGAGGATCTCGTCGTGACCCATGGCGATGCCTGCTTGCCGAATATCATGGTGGA
AAATGGCCGCTTTTCTGGATTCATCGACTGTGGCCGGCTGGGTGTGGCGGACCGCTATCAGGACATAGCG
TTGGCTACCCGTGATATTGCTGAAGAGCTTGGCGGCGAATGGGCTGACCGCTTCCTCGTGCTTTACGGTA
TCGCCGCTCCCGATTCGCAGCGCATCGCCTTCTATCGCCTTCTTGACGAGTTCTTCTGAGCGGGACTCTG
GGGTTCGAAATGACCGACCAAGCGACGCCCAACCTGCCATCACGAGATTTCGATTCCACCGCCGCCTTCT
ATGAAAGGTTGGGCTTCGGAATCGTTTTCCGGGACGCCGGCTGGATGATCCTCCAGCGCGGGGATCTCAT
GCTGGAGTTCTTCGCCCACCCTAGGGGGAGGCTAACTGAAACACGGAAGGAGACAATACCGGAAGGAACC
CGCGCTATGACGGCAATAAAAAGACAGAATAAAACGCACGGTGTTGGGTCGTTTGTTCATAAACGCGGGG
TTCGGTCCCAGGGCTGGCACTCTGTCGATACCCCACCGAGACCCCATTGGGGCCAATACGCCCGCGTTTC
TTCCTTTTCCCCACCCCACCCCCCAAGTTCGGGTGAAGGCCCAGGGCTCGCAGCCAACGTCGGGGCGGCA
GGCCCTGCCATAGCCTCAGGTTACTCATATATACTTTAGATTGATTTAAAACTTCATTTTTAATTTAAAA
GGATCTAGGTGAAGATCCTTTTTGATAATCTCATGACCAAAATCCCTTAACGTGAGTTTTCGTTCCACTG
AGCGTCAGACCCCGTAGAAAAGATCAAAGGATCTTCTTGAGATCCTTTTTTTCTGCGCGTAATCTGCTGC
TTGCAAACAAAAAAACCACCGCTACCAGCGGTGGTTTGTTTGCCGGATCAAGAGCTACCAACTCTTTTTC
CGAAGGTAACTGGCTTCAGCAGAGCGCAGATACCAAATACTGTCCTTCTAGTGTAGCCGTAGTTAGGCCA
CCACTTCAAGAACTCTGTAGCACCGCCTACATACCTCGCTCTGCTAATCCTGTTACCAGTGGCTGCTGCC
AGTGGCGATAAGTCGTGTCTTACCGGGTTGGACTCAAGACGATAGTTACCGGATAAGGCGCAGCGGTCGG
GCTGAACGGGGGGTTCGTGCACACAGCCCAGCTTGGAGCGAACGACCTACACCGAACTGAGATACCTACA
GCGTGAGCTATGAGAAAGCGCCACGCTTCCCGAAGGGAGAAAGGCGGACAGGTATCCGGTAAGCGGCAGG
GTCGGAACAGGAGAGCGCACGAGGGAGCTTCCAGGGGGAAACGCCTGGTATCTTTATAGTCCTGTCGGGT
TTCGCCACCTCTGACTTGAGCGTCGATTTTTGTGATGCTCGTCAGGGGGGCGGAGCCTATGGAAAAACGC
CAGCAACGCGGCCTTTTTACGGTTCCTGGCCTTTTGCTGGCCTTTTGCTCACATGTTCTTTCCTGCGTTA
TCCCCTGATTCTGTGGATAACCGTATTACCGCCATGCAT
