>Addgene plasmid #112107 | pEGFP-N1 Dynamin1 D406A M407A | depositor partial sequence | sequence record 211036 | hDynamin1 D406A M407A
ATGGGCAACCGCGGCATGGAAGATCTCATCCCGCTGGTCAACCGGCTGCAAGACGCCTTCTCTGCCATCG
GCCAGAACGCGGACCTCGACCTGCCGCAGATCGCTGTGGTGGGCGGCCAGAGCGCCGGCAAGAGCTCGGT
GCTCGAGAATTTCGTAGGCAGGGACTTCTTGCCTCGAGGATCTGGCATTGTTACCCGACGTCCCCTGGTC
TTGCAGCTGGTCAATGCAACCACAGAATATGCCGAGTTCCTGCACTGCAAGGGAAAGAAATTCACCGACT
TCGAGGAGGTGCGCCTTGAGATCGAGGCCGAGACCGACAGGGTCACCGGCACCAACAAGGGCATCTCGCC
GGTGCCTATCAACCTCCGCGTCTACTCGCCGCACGTGCTGAACCTGACCCTGGTGGACCTGCCCGGAATG
ACCAAGGTCCCGGTGGGGGACCAACCTCCCGACATCGAGTTCCAGATCCGAGACATGCTTATGCAGTTTG
TCACCAAGGAGAACTGCCTCATCCTGGCCGTGTCCCCCGCCAACTCTGACCTGGCCAATTCTGACGCCCT
CAAGGTCGCCAAGGAGGTGGACCCCCAGGGCCAGCGCACCATCGGGGTCATCACCAAGCTGGACCTGATG
GACGAGGGCACAGATGCCCGTGATGTGCTGGAGAACAAGCTGCTCCCCCTGCGCAGAGGCTACATTGGAG
TGGTGAACCGGAGCCAGAAGGACATTGATGGCAAGAAGGACATTACCGCCGCCTTGGCTGCTGAACGAAA
GTTCTTCCTCTCCCATCCATCTTATCGCCACTTGGCTGACCGTATGGGCACGCCCTACCTGCAGAAGGTC
CTCAATCAGCAACTGACGAACCACATCCGGGACACACTGCCGGGGCTGCGGAACAAGCTGCAGAGCCAGC
TACTGTCCATTGAGAAGGAGGTGGAGGAATACAAGAACTTCCGCCCTGATGACCCAGCTCGCAAGACCAA
GGCCCTGCTGCAGATGGTCCAGCAGTTTGCCGTAGACTTTGAGAAGCGCATTGAGGGCTCAGGAGATCAG
ATCGACACCTACGAACTGTCAGGGGGAGCCCGCATTAACCGAATCTTCCACGAGCGCTTCCCTTTCGAGC
TGGTCAAGATGGAGTTTGATGAGAAGGAACTCCGAAGGGAGATCAGCTATGCTATCAAGAATATCCATGG
CATTAGAACGGGGCTGTTTACCCCAGCCGCCGCCTTTGAGACCATTGTGAAAAAGCAGGTGAAGAAGATC
CGAGAACCGTGTCTCAAGTGTGTGGACATGGTTATCTCGGAGCTAATCAGCACCGTTAGACAGTGCACCA
AGAAGCTCCAGCAGTACCCGCGGCTACGGGAGGAGATGGAGCGCATCGTGACCACCCACATCCGGGAGCG
CGAGGGCCGCACTAAGGAGCAGGTCATGCTTCTCATCGATATCGAGCTGGCTTACATGAACACCAACCAT
GAGGACTTCATAGGCTTTGCCAATGCTCAGCAGAGGAGCAACCAGATGAACAAGAAGAAGACTTCAGGGA
ACCAGGATGAGATTCTGGTCATCCGCAAGGGCTGGCTGACTATCAATAATATTGGCATCATGAAAGGGGG
CTCCAAGGAGTACTGGTTTGTGCTGACTGCTGAGAATCTGTCCTGGTACAAGGATGATGAGGAGAAAGAG
AAGAAATACATGCTGTCTGTGGACAACCTCAAGCTGCGGGACGTGGAGAAGGGCTTTATGTCGAGCAAGC
ATATCTTTGCCCTCTTTAACACGGAGCAGAGGAATGTCTACAAGGATTATCGGCAGCTGGAGCTAGCCTG
TGAGACACAGGAGGAGGTGGACAGCTGGAAGGCCTCCTTCCTGAGGGCTGGCGTGTACCCTGAGCGTGTT
GGGGACAAAGAGAAAGCCAGCGAGACCGAGGAGAATGGCTCCGACAGCTTCATGCATTCCATGGACCCAC
AGCTGGAACGGCAAGTGGAGACCATCCGGAATCTTGTGGACTCATACATGGCCATTGTCAACAAGACCGT
GAGGGACCTCATGCCCAAGACCATCATGCACCTCATGATTAACAATACCAAGGAGTTCATCTTCTCGGAG
CTGCTGGCCAACCTGTACTCGTGTGGGGACCAGAACACGCTGATGGAGGAGTCGGCGGAGCAGGCACAGC
GGCGCGACGAGATGCTGCGCATGTACCACGCACTGAAGGAGGCGCTCAGCATCATCGGCAACATCAACAC
GACCACCGTCAGCACGCCCATGCCCCCGCCCGTGGACGACTCCTGGCTGCAGGTGCAGAGCGTACCGGCC
GGACGCAGGTCGCCCACGTCCAGCCCCACGCCGCAGCGCCGAGCCCCCGCCGTGCCCCCAGCCCGGCCCG
GGTCGCGGGGCCCTGCTCCTGGGCCTCCGCCTGCTGGGTCCGCCCTGGGGGGGGCGCCCCCCGTGCCCTC
CAGGCCGGGGGCTTCCCCTGACCCTTTCGGCCCTCCCCCTCAGGTGCCCTCGCGCCCCAACCGCGCCCCG
CCCGGGGTCCCCAGCCGATCGGGTCAGGCAAGTCCATCCCGTCCTGAGAGCCCCAGGCCCCCCTTCGACA
AGCTT
