LOCUS       Exported 7319 bp ds-DNA circular SYN 13-MAY-2021
DEFINITION  Mammalian expression plasmid of GFP-tagged Dynamin protein..
ACCESSION   .
VERSION     .
KEYWORDS    pEGFP-N1 Dynamin1 D406A M407A
SOURCE      synthetic DNA construct
  ORGANISM  synthetic DNA construct
REFERENCE   1 (bases 1 to 7319)
  AUTHORS   Kong L, Sochacki KA, Wang H, Fang S, Canagarajah B, Kehr AD, Rice
            WJ, Strub MP, Taraska JW, Hinshaw JE
  TITLE     Cryo-EM of the dynamin polymer assembled on lipid membrane.
  JOURNAL   Nature. 2018 Aug;560(7717):258-262. doi: 10.1038/s41586-018-0378-6.
            Epub 2018 Aug 1.
  PUBMED    30069048
REFERENCE   2 (bases 1 to 7319)
  AUTHORS   .
  TITLE     Direct Submission
  JOURNAL   Exported May 13, 2021 from SnapGene Server 1.1.58
            http://www.snapgene.com
FEATURES             Location/Qualifiers
     source          1..7319
                     /organism="synthetic DNA construct"
                     /mol_type="other DNA"
     enhancer        78..381
                     /label=CMV enhancer
                     /note="human cytomegalovirus immediate early enhancer"
     promoter        382..585
                     /label=CMV promoter
                     /note="human cytomegalovirus (CMV) immediate early
                     promoter"
     primer_bind     536..556
                     /label=CMV-F
                     /note="Human CMV immediate early promoter, forward primer"
     regulatory      3276..3285
                     /regulatory_class="other"
                     /note="vertebrate consensus sequence for strong initiation
                     of translation (Kozak, 1987)"
     CDS             3282..4001
                     /codon_start=1
                     /product="the original enhanced GFP (Yang et al., 1996)"
                     /label=EGFP
                     /note="mammalian codon-optimized"
                     /translation="MVSKGEELFTGVVPILVELDGDVNGHKFSVSGEGEGDATYGKLTL
                     KFICTTGKLPVPWPTLVTTLTYGVQCFSRYPDHMKQHDFFKSAMPEGYVQERTIFFKDD
                     GNYKTRAEVKFEGDTLVNRIELKGIDFKEDGNILGHKLEYNYNSHNVYIMADKQKNGIK
                     VNFKIRHNIEDGSVQLADHYQQNTPIGDGPVLLPDNHYLSTQSALSKDPNEKRDHMVLL
                     EFVTAAGITLGMDELYK"
     CDS             3282..3998
                     /codon_start=1
                     /product="enhanced GFP"
                     /label=EGFP
                     /translation="MVSKGEELFTGVVPILVELDGDVNGHKFSVSGEGEGDATYGKLTL
                     KFICTTGKLPVPWPTLVTTLTYGVQCFSRYPDHMKQHDFFKSAMPEGYVQERTIFFKDD
                     GNYKTRAEVKFEGDTLVNRIELKGIDFKEDGNILGHKLEYNYNSHNVYIMADKQKNGIK
                     VNFKIRHNIEDGSVQLADHYQQNTPIGDGPVLLPDNHYLSTQSALSKDPNEKRDHMVLL
                     EFVTAAGITLGMDELYK"
     primer_bind     complement(3327..3348)
                     /label=EGFP-N
                     /note="EGFP, reverse primer"
     primer_bind     complement(3588..3607)
                     /label=EXFP-R
                     /note="For distinguishing EGFP variants, reverse primer"
     primer_bind     3935..3956
                     /label=EGFP-C
                     /note="EGFP, forward primer"
     polyA_signal    4124..4245
                     /label=SV40 poly(A) signal
                     /note="SV40 polyadenylation signal"
     primer_bind     complement(4161..4180)
                     /label=SV40pA-R
                     /note="SV40 polyA, reverse primer"
     primer_bind     4215..4234
                     /label=EBV-rev
                     /note="SV40 polyA terminator, reverse primer"
     rep_origin      complement(4252..4707)
                     /direction=LEFT
                     /label=f1 ori
                     /note="f1 bacteriophage origin of replication; arrow
                     indicates direction of (+) strand synthesis"
     primer_bind     complement(4389..4410)
                     /label=F1ori-F
                     /note="F1 origin, forward primer"
     primer_bind     4601..4620
                     /label=F1ori-R
                     /note="F1 origin, reverse primer"
     promoter        4734..4838
                     /gene="bla"
                     /label=AmpR promoter
     promoter        4840..5197
                     /label=SV40 promoter
                     /note="SV40 enhancer and early promoter"
     primer_bind     complement(4863..4883)
                     /label=pBABE 3'
                     /note="SV40 enhancer, reverse primer for pBABE vectors"
     rep_origin      5048..5183
                     /label=SV40 ori
                     /note="SV40 origin of replication"
     primer_bind     5110..5129
                     /label=SV40pro-F
                     /note="SV40 promoter/origin, forward primer"
     CDS             5232..6026
                     /codon_start=1
                     /gene="aph(3')-II (or nptII)"
                     /product="aminoglycoside phosphotransferase from Tn5"
                     /label=NeoR/KanR
                     /note="confers resistance to neomycin, kanamycin, and G418
                     (Geneticin(R))"
                     /translation="MIEQDGLHAGSPAAWVERLFGYDWAQQTIGCSDAAVFRLSAQGRP
                     VLFVKTDLSGALNELQDEAARLSWLATTGVPCAAVLDVVTEAGRDWLLLGEVPGQDLLS
                     SHLAPAEKVSIMADAMRRLHTLDPATCPFDHQAKHRIERARTRMEAGLVDQDDLDEEHQ
                     GLAPAELFARLKASMPDGEDLVVTHGDACLPNIMVENGRFSGFIDCGRLGVADRYQDIA
                     LATRDIAEELGGEWADRFLVLYGIAAPDSQRIAFYRLLDEFF"
     primer_bind     complement(5286..5305)
                     /label=Neo-R
                     /note="Neomycin resistance gene, reverse primer"
     primer_bind     5896..5915
                     /label=Neo-F
                     /note="Neomycin resistance gene, forward primer"
     primer_bind     complement(6214..6233)
                     /label=TK-pA-R
                     /note="Thymidine kinase polyA, reverse primer"
     polyA_signal    6258..6305
                     /label=HSV TK poly(A) signal
                     /note="herpes simplex virus thymidine kinase
                     polyadenylation signal (Cole and Stacy, 1985)"
     rep_origin      6634..7222
                     /direction=RIGHT
                     /label=ori
                     /note="high-copy-number ColE1/pMB1/pBR322/pUC origin of
                     replication"
     primer_bind     7123..7142
                     /label=pBR322ori-F
                     /note="pBR322 origin, forward primer"
ORIGIN
        1 gtattaccgc catgcattag ttattaatag taatcaatta cggggtcatt agttcatagc
       61 ccatatatgg agttccgcgt tacataactt acggtaaatg gcccgcctgg ctgaccgccc
      121 aacgaccccc gcccattgac gtcaataatg acgtatgttc ccatagtaac gccaataggg
      181 actttccatt gacgtcaatg ggtggagtat ttacggtaaa ctgcccactt ggcagtacat
      241 caagtgtatc atatgccaag tacgccccct attgacgtca atgacggtaa atggcccgcc
      301 tggcattatg cccagtacat gaccttatgg gactttccta cttggcagta catctacgta
      361 ttagtcatcg ctattaccat ggtgatgcgg ttttggcagt acatcaatgg gcgtggatag
      421 cggtttgact cacggggatt tccaagtctc caccccattg acgtcaatgg gagtttgttt
      481 tggcaccaaa atcaacggga ctttccaaaa tgtcgtaaca actccgcccc attgacgcaa
      541 atgggcggta ggcgtgtacg gtgggaggtc tatataagca gagctggttt agtgaaccgt
      601 cagatccgct agcgctaccg gactcagatc ctgccatggg caaccgcggc atggaagatc
      661 tcatcccgct ggtcaaccgg ctgcaagacg ccttctctgc catcggccag aacgcggacc
      721 tcgacctgcc gcagatcgct gtggtgggcg gccagagcgc cggcaagagc tcggtgctcg
      781 agaatttcgt aggcagggac ttcttgcctc gaggatctgg cattgttacc cgacgtcccc
      841 tggtcttgca gctggtcaat gcaaccacag aatatgccga gttcctgcac tgcaagggaa
      901 agaaattcac cgacttcgag gaggtgcgcc ttgagatcga ggccgagacc gacagggtca
      961 ccggcaccaa caagggcatc tcgccggtgc ctatcaacct ccgcgtctac tcgccgcacg
     1021 tgctgaacct gaccctggtg gacctgcccg gaatgaccaa ggtcccggtg ggggaccaac
     1081 ctcccgacat cgagttccag atccgagaca tgcttatgca gtttgtcacc aaggagaact
     1141 gcctcatcct ggccgtgtcc cccgccaact ctgacctggc caattctgac gccctcaagg
     1201 tcgccaagga ggtggacccc cagggccagc gcaccatcgg ggtcatcacc aagctggacc
     1261 tgatggacga gggcacagat gcccgtgatg tgctggagaa caagctgctc cccctgcgca
     1321 gaggctacat tggagtggtg aaccggagcc agaaggacat tgatggcaag aaggacatta
     1381 ccgccgcctt ggctgctgaa cgaaagttct tcctctccca tccatcttat cgccacttgg
     1441 ctgaccgtat gggcacgccc tacctgcaga aggtcctcaa tcagcaactg acgaaccaca
     1501 tccgggacac actgccgggg ctgcggaaca agctgcagag ccagctactg tccattgaga
     1561 aggaggtgga ggaatacaag aacttccgcc ctgatgaccc agctcgcaag accaaggccc
     1621 tgctgcagat ggtccagcag tttgccgtag actttgagaa gcgcattgag ggctcaggag
     1681 atcagatcga cacctacgaa ctgtcagggg gagcccgcat taaccgaatc ttccacgagc
     1741 gcttcccttt cgagctggtc aagatggagt ttgatgagaa ggaactccga agggagatca
     1801 gctatgctat caagaatatc catggcatta gaacggggct gtttacccca gccgccgcct
     1861 ttgagaccat tgtgaaaaag caggtgaaga agatccgaga accgtgtctc aagtgtgtgg
     1921 acatggttat ctcggagcta atcagcaccg ttagacagtg caccaagaag ctccagcagt
     1981 acccgcggct acgggaggag atggagcgca tcgtgaccac ccacatccgg gagcgcgagg
     2041 gccgcactaa ggagcaggtc atgcttctca tcgatatcga gctggcttac atgaacacca
     2101 accatgagga cttcataggc tttgccaatg ctcagcagag gagcaaccag atgaacaaga
     2161 agaagacttc agggaaccag gatgagattc tggtcatccg caagggctgg ctgactatca
     2221 ataatattgg catcatgaaa gggggctcca aggagtactg gtttgtgctg actgctgaga
     2281 atctgtcctg gtacaaggat gatgaggaga aagagaagaa atacatgctg tctgtggaca
     2341 acctcaagct gcgggacgtg gagaagggct ttatgtcgag caagcatatc tttgccctct
     2401 ttaacacgga gcagaggaat gtctacaagg attatcggca gctggagcta gcctgtgaga
     2461 cacaggagga ggtggacagc tggaaggcct ccttcctgag ggctggcgtg taccctgagc
     2521 gtgttgggga caaagagaaa gccagcgaga ccgaggagaa tggctccgac agcttcatgc
     2581 attccatgga cccacagctg gaacggcaag tggagaccat ccggaatctt gtggactcat
     2641 acatggccat tgtcaacaag accgtgaggg acctcatgcc caagaccatc atgcacctca
     2701 tgattaacaa taccaaggag ttcatcttct cggagctgct ggccaacctg tactcgtgtg
     2761 gggaccagaa cacgctgatg gaggagtcgg cggagcaggc acagcggcgc gacgagatgc
     2821 tgcgcatgta ccacgcactg aaggaggcgc tcagcatcat cggcaacatc aacacgacca
     2881 ccgtcagcac gcccatgccc ccgcccgtgg acgactcctg gctgcaggtg cagagcgtac
     2941 cggccggacg caggtcgccc acgtccagcc ccacgccgca gcgccgagcc cccgccgtgc
     3001 ccccagcccg gcccgggtcg cggggccctg ctcctgggcc tccgcctgct gggtccgccc
     3061 tggggggggc gccccccgtg ccctccaggc cgggggcttc ccctgaccct ttcggccctc
     3121 cccctcaggt gccctcgcgc cccaaccgcg ccccgcccgg ggtccccagc cgatcgggtc
     3181 aggcaagtcc atcccgtcct gagagcccca ggcccccctt cgacaagctt cgaattctgc
     3241 agtcgacggt accgcgggcc cgggatccac cggtcgccac catggtgagc aagggcgagg
     3301 agctgttcac cggggtggtg cccatcctgg tcgagctgga cggcgacgta aacggccaca
     3361 agttcagcgt gtccggcgag ggcgagggcg atgccaccta cggcaagctg accctgaagt
     3421 tcatctgcac caccggcaag ctgcccgtgc cctggcccac cctcgtgacc accctgacct
     3481 acggcgtgca gtgcttcagc cgctaccccg accacatgaa gcagcacgac ttcttcaagt
     3541 ccgccatgcc cgaaggctac gtccaggagc gcaccatctt cttcaaggac gacggcaact
     3601 acaagacccg cgccgaggtg aagttcgagg gcgacaccct ggtgaaccgc atcgagctga
     3661 agggcatcga cttcaaggag gacggcaaca tcctggggca caagctggag tacaactaca
     3721 acagccacaa cgtctatatc atggccgaca agcagaagaa cggcatcaag gtgaacttca
     3781 agatccgcca caacatcgag gacggcagcg tgcagctcgc cgaccactac cagcagaaca
     3841 cccccatcgg cgacggcccc gtgctgctgc ccgacaacca ctacctgagc acccagtccg
     3901 ccctgagcaa agaccccaac gagaagcgcg atcacatggt cctgctggag ttcgtgaccg
     3961 ccgccgggat cactctcggc atggacgagc tgtacaagta aagcggccgc gactctagat
     4021 cataatcagc cataccacat ttgtagaggt tttacttgct ttaaaaaacc tcccacacct
     4081 ccccctgaac ctgaaacata aaatgaatgc aattgttgtt gttaacttgt ttattgcagc
     4141 ttataatggt tacaaataaa gcaatagcat cacaaatttc acaaataaag catttttttc
     4201 actgcattct agttgtggtt tgtccaaact catcaatgta tcttaaggcg taaattgtaa
     4261 gcgttaatat tttgttaaaa ttcgcgttaa atttttgtta aatcagctca ttttttaacc
     4321 aataggccga aatcggcaaa atcccttata aatcaaaaga atagaccgag atagggttga
     4381 gtgttgttcc agtttggaac aagagtccac tattaaagaa cgtggactcc aacgtcaaag
     4441 gnnnnnnnnn nnnnnnnnnn nnnnnnnnnn nnnnnnnnnn nnnnnnnnnn tnnnnnnnnn
     4501 nnnnnnnnnn nnnnnnnnnn nnnnnnnnnn nnnnnnnnnn nnnnnnnnnn nnnnnnnnnn
     4561 nnnnnnnnnn nnnnnnnnnn nngnnnnnnn nnnnnnnnnn nnnnnnnnnn nnnnnnnnnn
     4621 nnnnnnnnnn nnnnnnnnnn nnnnnnnnnn nnnnnnnnnn nnnnnnnnnn nnnnnnnnnn
     4681 nnnnnnnnnn nnnnnnnnnn nnnnnnncag gtggcacttt tcggggaaat gtgcgcggaa
     4741 cccctatttg tttatttttc taaatacatt caaatatgta tccgctcatg agacaataac
     4801 cctgataaat gcttcaataa tattgaaaaa ggaagagtcc tgaggcggaa agaaccagct
     4861 gtggaatgtg tgtcagttag ggtgtggaaa gtccccaggc tccccagcag gcagaagtat
     4921 gcaaagcatg catctcaatt agtcagcaac caggtgtgga aagtccccag gctccccagc
     4981 aggcagaagt atgcaaagca tgcatctcaa ttagtcagca accatagtcc cgcccctaac
     5041 tccgcccatc ccgcccctaa ctccgcccag ttccgcccat tctccgcccc atggctgact
     5101 aatttttttt atttatgcag aggccgaggc cgcctcggcc tctgagctat tccagaagta
     5161 gtgaggaggc ttttttggag gcctaggctt ttgcaaagat cgatcaagag acaggatgag
     5221 gatcgtttcg catgattgaa caagatggat tgcacgcagg ttctccggcc gcttgggtgg
     5281 agaggctatt cggctatgac tgggcacaac agacaatcgg ctgctctgat gccgccgtgt
     5341 tccggctgtc agcgcagggg cgcccggttc tttttgtcaa gaccgacctg tccggtgccc
     5401 tgaatgaact gcaagacgag gcagcgcggc tatcgtggct ggccacgacg ggcgttcctt
     5461 gcgcagctgt gctcgacgtt gtcactgaag cgggaaggga ctggctgcta ttgggcgaag
     5521 tgccggggca ggatctcctg tcatctcacc ttgctcctgc cgagaaagta tccatcatgg
     5581 ctgatgcaat gcggcggctg catacgcttg atccggctac ctgcccattc gaccaccaag
     5641 cgaaacatcg catcgagcga gcacgtactc ggatggaagc cggtcttgtc gatcaggatg
     5701 atctggacga agagcatcag gggctcgcgc cagccgaact gttcgccagg ctcaaggcga
     5761 gcatgcccga cggcgaggat ctcgtcgtga cccatggcga tgcctgcttg ccgaatatca
     5821 tggtggaaaa tggccgcttt tctggattca tcgactgtgg ccggctgggt gtggcggacc
     5881 gctatcagga catagcgttg gctacccgtg atattgctga agagcttggc ggcgaatggg
     5941 ctgaccgctt cctcgtgctt tacggtatcg ccgctcccga ttcgcagcgc atcgccttct
     6001 atcgccttct tgacgagttc ttctgagcgg gactctgggg ttcgaaatga ccgaccaagc
     6061 gacgcccaac ctgccatcac gagatttcga ttccaccgcc gccttctatg aaaggttggg
     6121 cttcggaatc gttttccggg acgccggctg gatgatcctc cagcgcgggg atctcatgct
     6181 ggagttcttc gcccacccta gggggaggct aactgaaaca cggaaggaga caataccgga
     6241 aggaacccgc gctatgacgg caataaaaag acagaataaa acgcacggtg ttgggtcgtt
     6301 tgttcataaa cgcggggttc ggtcccaggg ctggcactct gtcgataccc caccgagacc
     6361 ccattggggc caatacgccc gcgtttcttc cttttcccca ccccaccccc caagttcggg
     6421 tgaaggccca gggctcgcag ccaacgtcgg ggcggcaggc cctgccatag cctcaggtta
     6481 ctcatatata ctttagattg atttaaaact tcatttttaa tttaaaagga tctaggtgaa
     6541 gatccttttt gataatctca tgaccaaaat cccttaacgt gagttttcgt tccactgagc
     6601 gtcagacccc gtagaaaaga tcaaaggatc ttcttgagat cctttttttc tgcgcgtaat
     6661 ctgctgcttg caaacaaaaa aaccaccgct accagcggtg gtttgtttgc cggatcaaga
     6721 gctaccaact ctttttccga aggtaactgg cttcagcaga gcgcagatac caaatactgt
     6781 tcttctagtg tagccgtagt taggccacca cttcaagaac tctgtagcac cgcctacata
     6841 cctcgctctg ctaatcctgt taccagtggc tgctgccagt ggcgataagt cgtgtcttac
     6901 cgggttggac tcaagacgat agttaccgga taaggcgcag cggtcgggct gaacgggggg
     6961 ttcgtgcaca cagcccagct tggagcgaac gacctacacc gaactgagat acctacagcg
     7021 tgagctatga gaaagcgcca cgcttcccga agggagaaag gcggacaggt atccggtaag
     7081 cggcagggtc ggaacaggag agcgcacgag ggagcttcca gggggaaacg cctggtatct
     7141 ttatagtcct gtcgggtttc gccacctctg acttgagcgt cgatttttgt gatgctcgtc
     7201 aggggggcgg agcctatgga aaaacgccag caacgcggcc tttttacggt tcctggcctt
     7261 ttgctggcct tttgctcaca tgttctttcc tgcgttatcc cctgattctg tggataacc
//
